Addgene plasmid #89099: GAL-p300-230-670
Purpose: mammalian expression of human p300 amino acids 230-670 with N-terminal GAL4 DNA binding domain
Depositing lab: Elizabeth Wilson. Depositing organization: University of North Carolina at Chapel Hill. Publication: Transcriptional synergy between melanoma antigen gene protein-A11 (MAGE-11) and p300 in androgen receptor signaling. Askew EB, Bai S, Blackwelder AJ, Wilson EM. J Biol Chem. 2010 Jul 9;285(28):21824-36. doi: 10.1074/jbc.M110.120600. Epub 2010 May 6. PubMed 20448036.
Backbone
  Vector backbone: pGALO
  Vector type: Mammalian Expression
Growth in bacteria
  Bacterial resistance: Ampicillin, 100 μg/mL
  Growth temperature: 37°C
  Growth strain: DH5alpha
  Copy number: Low Copy
Gene/Insert
  Gene/Insert name: p300
  Species: H. sapiens (human)
  Mutation: aa 230-670
  Entrez Gene: EP300 (a.k.a. KAT3B, MKHK2, RSTS2, p300)
  Tag / fusion protein: GAL4 DBD (N terminal on backbone)
  Cloning method: Restriction Enzyme; 5′ cloning site SalI (unknown if destroyed); 3′ cloning site ClaI (unknown if destroyed)
Terms and licenses: Academic/Nonprofit Terms; Industry Terms: Not Available to Industry
How to cite: GAL-p300-230-670 was a gift from Elizabeth Wilson (Addgene plasmid # 89099 ; http://n2t.net/addgene:89099 ; RRID:Addgene_89099)
