[The description below was written by a language model from this plasmid's Addgene catalogue record and pLannotate feature annotations shown in this document.]
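Description:
GAL-p300-230-670 is a mammalian expression plasmid built on the pGALO backbone that produces a fusion of the yeast GAL4 DNA-binding domain to a fragment of the human transcriptional coactivator and acetyltransferase p300 (EP300), residues 230-670. In the roughly 4.7 kb sequenced record, the SV40 enhancer/early promoter drives the truncated GAL4 DNA-binding domain, which comes from the backbone and sits at the N-terminus. It is followed by the p300 fragment, which was inserted by restriction cloning between SalI and ClaI sites. Downstream lie a short remnant of SV40 large T antigen coding sequence and the SV40 polyadenylation signal, which together provide the 3′ processing region for the transcript.

The bacterial portion is pBR322-derived. It carries a ColE1/pMB1-type origin of replication, a β-lactamase gene with its own promoter for ampicillin selection, and leftover fragments of the tetracycline resistance gene and the bom region, which are not expected to be functional. The feature annotation labels the origin generically as high copy, whereas the catalogue entry lists the plasmid as low copy. No mammalian selection marker is annotated, which suggests transient transfection.

Tethering a protein fragment to DNA through GAL4 lets its intrinsic transcriptional activity, or its interaction with a co-expressed partner, be read out from a reporter containing GAL4 binding sites, as in one-hybrid or mammalian two-hybrid assays. The associated publication concerns transcriptional synergy between MAGE-11 and p300 in androgen receptor signalling, so this construct probably served to map the p300 regions involved, although the record does not describe the specific assays.
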