Features (pLannotate 1.2.2; 10 found; start..end, strand, type, name):
     32..365     +  promoter       SV40 promoter: SV40 enhancer and early promoter
    397..837     +  CDS            GAL4 DNA binding domain: DNA binding domain of the GAL4 transcriptional activator; Saccharomyces cerevisiae GAL4 (truncated)
    862..2187    +  CDS            EP300 (fragment): EP300_HUMAN - Also known as P300. Experimental evidence at protein level: Swiss-Prot protein existence level 1. (Microbial infection) In case of HIV-1 infection, it is recruited by the viral protein Tat. Regulates Tat's transactivating activity and may help inducing chromatin remodeling of proviral genes. Binds to and may be involved in the transforming capacity of the adenovirus E1A protein. From Homo sapiens (Human).
   2222..2307    +  CDS            large T antigen (fragment): large T antigen from SV40 (simian virus 40)
   2330..2464    +  polyA_signal   SV40 poly(A) signal: SV40 polyadenylation signal
   2465..2744    +  CDS            TcR (fragment): tetracycline efflux protein; tet; confers resistance to tetracycline
   2744..2796    +  misc_feature   bom (fragment): basis of mobility region from pBR322
   2982..3570    -  rep_origin     ori: high-copy-number ColE1/pMB1/pBR322/pUC origin of replication
   3741..4601    -  CDS            AmpR: β-lactamase; bla; confers resistance to ampicillin, carbenicillin, and related antibiotics
   4602..4706    -  promoter       AmpR promoter: bla
>Addgene plasmid #89099 | GAL-p300-230-670 | addgene full sequence | sequence record 175253 | Addgene NGS Result
CACATTTCCCCGAAAAGTGCCACCTGACCTTCTGAGGCGGAAAGAACCAGCTGTGGAATGTGTGTCAGTT
AGGGTGTGGAAAGTCCCCAGGCTCCCCAGCAGGCAGAAGTATGCAAAGCATGCATCTCAATTAGTCAGCA
AGGAAAGTCCCCAGGCTCCCCAGCAGGCAGAAGTATGCAAAGCATGCATCTCAATTAGTCAGCAACCATA
GTCCCGCCCCTAACTCCGCCCATCCCGCCCCTAACTCCGCCCAGTTCCGCCCATTCTCCGCCCCATGGCT
GACTAATTTTTTTTATTTATGCAGAGGCCGAGGCCGCCTCGGCCTCTGAGCTATTCCAGAAGTAGTGAAG
AGGCTTTTTTGGAGGAGATCTAAGCTTGAAGCAAGCCTCCTGAAAGATGAAGCTACTGTCTTCTATCGAA
CAAGCATGCGATATTTGCCGACTTAAAAAGCTCAAGTGCTCCAAAGAAAAACCGAAGTGCGCCAAGTGTC
TGAAGAACAACTGGGAGTGTCGCTACTCTCCCAAAACCAAAAGGTCTCCGCTGACTAGGGCACATCTGAC
AGAAGTGGAATCAAGGCTAGAAAGACTGGAACAGCTATTTCTACTGATTTTTCCTCGAGAAGACCTTGAC
ATGATTTTGAAAATGGATTCTTTACAGGATATAAAAGCATTGTTAACAGGATTATTTGTACAAGATAATG
TGAATAAAGATGCCGTCACAGATAGATTGGCTTCAGTGGAGACTGATATGCCTCTAACATTGAGACAGCA
TAGAATAAGTGCGACATCATCATCGGAAGAGAGTAGTAACAAAGGTCAAAGACAGTTGACTGTATCGCCG
GAATTCCCGGGGATCCGTCGACATATGGGAGGACAAACAGGATTGAGAGGCCCCCAGCCTCTTAAGATGG
GAATGATGAACAACCCCAATCCTTATGGTTCACCATATACTCAGAATCCTGGACAGCAGATTGGAGCCAG
TGGCCTTGGTCTCCAGATTCAGACAAAAACTGTACTATCAAATAACTTATCTCCATTTGCTATGGACAAA
AAGGCAGTTCCTGGTGGAGGAATGCCCAACATGGGTCAACAGCCAGCCCCGCAGGTCCAGCAGCCAGGTC
TGGTGACTCCAGTTGCCCAAGGGATGGGTTCTGGAGCACATACAGCTGATCCAGAGAAGCGCAAGCTCAT
CCAGCAGCAGCTTGTTCTCCTTTTGCATGCTCACAAGTGCCAGCGCCGGGAACAGGCCAATGGGGAAGTG
AGGCAGTGCAACCTTCCCCACTGTCGCACAATGAAGAATGTCCTAAACCACATGACACACTGCCAGTCAG
GCAAGTCTTGCCAAGTGGCACACTGTGCATCTTCTCGACAAATCATTTCACACTGGAAGAATTGTACAAG
ACATGATTGTCCTGTGTGTCTCCCCCTCAAAAATGCTGGTGATAAGAGAAATCAACAGCCAATTTTGACT
GGAGCACCCGTTGGACTTGGAAATCCTAGCTCTCTAGGGGTGGGTCAACAGTCTGCCCCCAACCTAAGCA
CTGTTAGTCAGATTGATCCCAGCTCCATAGAAAGAGCCTATGCAGCTCTTGGACTACCCTATCAAGTAAA
TCAGATGCCGACACAACCCCAGGTGCAAGCAAAGAACCAGCAGAATCAGCAGCCTGGGCAGTCTCCCCAA
GGCATGCGGCCCATGAGCAACATGAGTGCTAGTCCTATGGGAGTAAATGGAGGTGTAGGAGTTCAAACGC
CGAGTCTTCTTTCTGACTCAATGTTGCATTCAGCCATAAATTCTCAAAACCCAATGATGAGTGAAAATGC
CAGTGTGCCCTCCCTGGGTCCTATGCCAACAGCAGCTCAACCATCCACTACTGGAATTCGGAAACAGTGG
CACGAAGATATTACTCAGGATCTTCGAAATCATCTTGTTCACAAACTCGTCCAAGCCATATTTCCTACGC
CGGATCCTGCTGCTTTAAAAGACAGACGGATGGAAAACCTAGTTGCATATGCTCGGAAAGTTGAAGGGGA
CATGTATGAATCTGCAAACAATCGAGCGGAATACTACCACCTTCTAGCTGAGAAAATCTATAAGATCCAG
AAAGAACTAGAAGAAAAACGAAGGACCAGACTACAGAAGCAGAACATGCTACCAAATGCTGCAGGCATGG
TTCCAGTTTCCATGAATTAGATCGATAATGCATCCGAGCTCTAGATAAGTAATGATCATAATCAGCCATA
TCACATCTGTAGAGGTTTTACTTGCTTTAAAAAACCTCCCACACCTCCCCCTGAACCTGAAACATAAAAT
GAATGCAATTGTTGTTGTTAACTTGTTTATTGCAGCTTATAATGGTTACAAATAAAGCAATAGCATCACA
AATTTCACAAATAAAGCATTTTTTTCACTGCATTCTAGTTGTGGTTTGTCCAAACTCATCAATGTATCTT
ATCATGTCTGGATCGATCCTCTACGCCGGACGCATCGTGGCCGGCATCACCGGCGCCACAGGTGCGGTTG
CTGGCGCCTATATCGCCGACATCACCGATGGGGAAGATCGGGCTCGCCACTTCGGGCTCATGAGCGCTTG
TTTCGGCGTGGGTATGGTGGCAGGCCCCGTGGCCGGGGGACTGTTGGGCGCCATCTCCTTGCATGCACCA
TTCCTTGCGGCGGCGGTGCTCAACGGCCTCAACCTACTACTGGGCTGCTTCCTAATGCAGGAGTCGCATA
AGGGAGAGCGTCGATATGCGGTGTGAAATACCGCACAGATGCGTAAGGAGAAAATACCGCATCAGGCGCT
CTTCCGCTTCCTCGCTCACTGACTCGCTGCGCTCGGTCGTTCGGCTGCGGCGAGCGGTATCAGCTCACTC
AAAGGCGGTAATACGGTTATCCACAGAATCAGGGGATAACGCAGGAAAGAACATGTGAGCAAAAGGCCAG
CAAAAGGCCAGGAACCGTAAAAAGGCCGCGTTGCTGGCGTTTTTCCATAGGCTCCGCCCCCCTGACGAGC
ATCACAAAAATCGACGCTCAAGTCAGAGGTGGCGAAACCCGACAGGACTATAAAGATACCAGGCGTTTCC
CCCTGGAAGCTCCCTCGTGCGCTCTCCTGTTCCGACCCTGCCGCTTACCGGATACCTGTCCGCCTTTCTC
CCTTCGGGAAGCGTGGCGCTTTCTCATAGCTCACGCTGTAGGTATCTCAGTTCGGTGTAGGTCGTTCGCT
CCAAGCTGGGCTGTGTGCACGAACCCCCCGTTCAGCCCGACCGCTGCGCCTTATCCGGTAACTATCGTCT
TGAGTCCAACCCGGTAAGACACGACTTATCGCCACTGGCAGCAGCCACTGGTAACAGGATTAGCAGAGCG
AGGTATGTAGGCGGTGCTACAGAGTTCTTGAAGTGGTGGCCTAACTACGGCTACACTAGAAGGACAGTAT
TTGGTATCTGCGCTCTGCTGAAGCCAGTTACCTTCGGAAAAAGAGTTGGTAGCTCTTGATCCGGCAAACA
AACCACCGCTGGTAGCGGTGGTTTTTTTGTTTGCAAGCAGCAGATTACGCGCAGAAAAAAAGGATCTCAA
GAAGATCCTTTGATCTTTTCTACGGGGTCTGACGCTCAGTGGAACGAAAACTCACGTTAAGGGATTTTGG
TCATGAGATTATCAAAAAGGATCTTCACCTAGATCCTTTTAAATTAAAAATGAAGTTTTAAATCAATCTA
AAGTATATATGAGTAAACTTGGTCTGACAGTTACCAATGCTTAATCAGTGAGGCACCTATCTCAGCGATC
TGTCTATTTCGTTCATCCATAGTTGCCTGACTCCCCGTCGTGTAGATAACTACGATACGGGAGGGCTTAC
CATCTGGCCCCAGTGCTGCAATGATACCGCGAGACCCACGCTCACCGGCTCCAGATTTATCAGCAATAAA
CCAGCCAGCCGGAAGGGCCGAGCGCAGAAGTGGTCCTGCAACTTTATCCGCCTCCATCCAGTCTATTAAT
TGTTGCCGGGAAGCTAGAGTAAGTAGTTCGCCAGTTAATAGTTTGCGCAACGTTGTTGCCATTGCTGCAG
GCATCGTGGTGTCACGCTCGTCGTTTGGTATGGCTTCATTCAGCTCCGGTTCCCAACGATCAAGGCGAGT
TACATGATCCCCCATGTTGTGCAAAAAAGCGGTTAGCTCCTTCGGTCCTCCGATCGTTGTCAGAAGTAAG
TTGGCCGCAGTGTTATCACTCATGGTTATGGCAGCACTGCATAATTCTCTTACTGTCATGCCATCCGTAA
GATGCTTTTCTGTGACTGGTGAGTACTCAACCAAGTCATTCTGAGAATAGTGTATGCGGCGACCGAGTTG
CTCTTGCCCGGCGTCAACACGGGATAATACCGCGCCACATAGCAGAACTTTAAAAGTGCTCATCATTGGA
AAACGTTCTTCGGGGCGAAAACTCTCAAGGATCTTACCGCTGTTGAGATCCAGTTCGATGTAACCCACTC
GTGCACCCAACTGATCTTCAGCATCTTTTACTTTCACCAGCGTTTCTGGGTGAGCAAAAACAGGAAGGCA
AAATGCCGCAAAAAAGGGAATAAGGGCGACACGGAAATGTTGAATACTCATACTCTTCCTTTTTCAATAT
TATTGAAGCATTTATCAGGGTTATTGTCTCATGAGCGGATACATATTTGAATGTATTTAGAAAAATAAAC
AAATAGGGGTTCCGCG
